>Addgene plasmid #242030 | Split PS Intein gal4-vp16 | addgene full sequence | sequence record 481814 | Addgene NGS Result
CGTTACATAACTTACGGTAAATGGCCCGCCTGGCTGACCGCCCAACGACCCCCGCCCATTGACGTCAATA
ATGACGTATGTTCCCATAGTAACGCCAATAGGGACTTTCCATTGACGTCAATGGGTGGAGTATTTACGGT
AAACTGCCCACTTGGCAGTACATCAAGTGTATCATATGCCAAGTACGCCCCCTATTGACGTCAATGACGG
TAAATGGCCCGCCTGGCATTATGCCCAGTACATGACCTTATGGGACTTTCCTACTTGGCAGTACATCTAC
GTATTAGTCATCGCTATTACCATGGTGATGCGGTTTTGGCAGTACATCAATGGGCGTGGATAGCGGTTTG
ACTCACGGGGATTTCCAAGTCTCCACCCCATTGACGTCAATGGGAGTTTGTTTTGGCACCAAAATCAACG
GGACTTTCCAAAATGTCGTAACAACTCCGCCCCATTGACGCAAATGGGCGGTAGGCGTGTACGGTGGGAG
GTCTATATAAGCAGAGCTGGTTTAGTGAACCGTCAGATCCGCTAGCACCATGAGCGGCTATTGTCTGGAT
CTGAAAACCCAGGTTCAGACACCGCAGGGTATGAAAGAAATTTCAAATATTCAGGTGGGTGATCTGGTTC
TGAGCAATACTGGTTATAATGAAGTGCTGAATGTGTTTCCGAAAAGCAAAAAAAAAAGCTATAAAATCAC
CCTGGAAGATGGCAAAGAAATCATTTGTAGCGAAGAACACCTGTTTCCGACCCAGACTGGTGAAATGAAT
ATTAGCGGTGGTCTGAAAGAAGGTATGTGCCTGTATGTTAAATCCGGAAGCGGCGAGGGCAGGGGCAGCC
TGCTGACCTGCGGCGACGTGGAGGAGAACCCCGGCCCCGGCGCTGGAGACATGAGAGCTGCCAACCTTTG
GCCAAGCCCGCTCATGATCAAACGCTCTAAGAAGAACAGCCTGGCCTTGTCCCTGACGGCCGACCAGATG
GTCAGTGCCTTGTTGGATGCTGAGCCCCCCATACTCTATTCCGAGTATGATCCTACCAGACCCTTCAGTG
AAGCTTCGATGATGGGCTTACTGACCAACCTGGCAGACAGGGAGCTGGTTCACATGATCAACTGGGCGAA
GAGGGTGCCAGGCTTTGTGGATTTGACCCTCCATGATCAGGTCCACCTTCTAGAATGTGCCTGGCTAGAG
ATCCTGATGATTGGTCTCGTCTGGCGCTCCATGGAGCACCCAGTGAAGCTACTGTTTGCTCCTAACTTGC
TCTTGGACAGGAACCAGGGAAAATGTGTAGAGGGCATGGTGGAGATCTTCGACATGCTGCTGGCTACATC
ATCTCGGTTCCGCATGATGAATCTGCAGGGAGAGGAGTTTGTGTGCCTCAAATCTATTATTTTGCTTAAT
TCTGGAGTGTACACATTTCTGTCCAGCACCCTGAAGTCTCTGGAAGAGAAGGACCATATCCACCGAGTCC
TGGACAAGATCACAGACACTTTGATCCACCTGATGGCCAAGGCAGGCCTGACCCTGCAGCAGCAGCACCA
GCGGCTGGCCCAGCTCCTCCTCATCCTCTCCCACATCAGGCACATGAGTAACAAAGGCATGGAGCATCTG
TACAGCATGAAGTGCAAGAACGTGGTGCCCCTCTATGACCTGCTGCTGGAGGCGGCGGACGCCCACCGCC
TACATGCGCCCACTAGCCGTGGAGGGGCATCCGTGGAGGAGACGGACCAAAGCCACTTGGCCACTGCGGG
CTCTACTTCATCGCATTCCTTGCAAAAGTATTACATCACGGGGGAGGCAGAGGGTTTCCCTGCCACAGCT
GGGGGTGGTGGATCAACCGGTGAAATGATGCTGAAAAAAATCCTGAAAATCGAGGAACTGGATGAACGCG
GTACCGGCAGCGGAGGTCATACCTTGTATGCGCCGGGGGGTTATGACATCATGGGTTACCTCATACAGAT
CATGAATAGGCCGAACCCACAAGTGGAACTCGGACCCGTCGATACCTCCTGCGCTCTCATTCTGTGTGAC
CTTAAGCAGAAGGATACCCCTATCGTGTACGCCTCCGAGGCATTTCTGTACATGACAGGGTACTCGAACG
CCGAAGTGCTGGGACGGAACTGCCGCTTCCTGCAAAGCCCGGATGGAATGGTGAAGCCTAAGTCAACCCG
CAAATACGTGGACTCCAACACTATCAACACCATGCGCAAGGCCATTGACCGCAATGCTGAGGTGCAAGTG
GAAGTGGTGAACTTCAAGAAGAATGGACAGCGCTTCGTCAACTTCCTGACTATGATCCCCGTGCGCGACG
AGACCGGCGAATATCGGTACAGCATGGGGTTTCAGTGTGAGACAGAGGGCGGCTCAGGAGGCAGCGGCGG
TTCTGGAGGTTCCGGTGGCGGCTCAGGAGGTAGCGGAGGGTCTCACACTCTTTACGCCCCTGGAGGATAC
GACATTATGGGATATTTGATTCAGATTATGAACCGCCCAAACCCTCAGGTCGAACTGGGGCCTGTGGACA
CGTCATGTGCCCTGATCCTGTGCGATCTGAAGCAAAAGGACACTCCGATTGTCTACGCCTCGGAAGCCTT
CTTGTATATGACCGGATACAGCAATGCAGAGGTGCTCGGTAGGAACTGCAGATTCCTGCAGTCCCCCGAC
GGGATGGTGAAACCAAAGTCCACTCGCAAATATGTGGACTCGAACACGATCAATACAATGCGGAAGGCCA
TCGACCGGAACGCCGAGGTCCAGGTGGAGGTGGTCAACTTTAAGAAGAACGGCCAGCGGTTCGTGAACTT
TCTCACCATGATTCCGGTCCGGGATGAAACCGGAGAGTACAGATACTCCATGGGATTCCAGTGCGAAACC
GAAGGGTCAGGATCCGAACTGATTGATATTGAAGTTAGCGGTAACCACCTGTTCTATGCCAATGATATTC
TGACCCATAATAGCTCGAGCAAGCTACTGTCTTCTATCGAACAAGCATGCGATATTTGCCGACTTAAAAA
GCTCAAGTGCTCCAAAGAAAAACCGAAGTGCGCCAAGTGTCTGAAGAACAACTGGGAGTGTCGCTACTCT
CCCAAAACCAAAAGGTCTCCGCTGACTAGGGCACATCTGACAGAAGTGGAATCAAGGCTAGAAAGACTGG
AACAGCTATTTCTACTGATTTTTCCTCGAGAAGACCTTGACATGATTTTGAAAATGGATTCTTTACAGGA
TATAAAAGCATTGTTAACAGGATTATTTGTACAAGATAATGTGAATAAAGATGCCGTCACAGATAGATTG
GCTTCAGTGGAGACTGATATGCCTCTAACATTGAGACAGCATAGAATAAGTGCGACATCATCATCGGAAG
AGAGTAGTAACAAAGGTCAAAGACAGTTGACTGTATCGCCGGAATTCGGAGGTGGTGGATCAGGAGGAGG
CGGTTCTGCGTACAGCCGCGCGCGTACGAAAAACAATTACGGGTCTACCATCGAGGGCCTGCTCGATCTC
CCGGACGACGACGCCCCCGAAGAGGCGGGGCTGGCGGCTCCGCGCCTGTCCTTTCTCCCCGCGGGACACA
CGCGCAGACTGTCGACGGCCCCCCCGACCGATGTCAGCCTGGGGGACGAGCTCCACTTAGACGGCGAGGA
CGTGGCGATGGCGCATGCCGACGCGCTAGACGATTTCGATCTGGACATGTTGGGGGACGGGGATTCCCCT
GGTCCGGGATTTACCCCCCACGACTCCGCCCCCTACGGCGCTCTGGATATGGCCGACTTCGAGTTTGAGC
AGATGTTTACCGATGCCCTTGGAATTGACGAGTACGGTGGGTAAAGCGGCCGCGACTCTAGATCATAATC
AGCCATACCACATTTGTAGAGGTTTTACTTGCTTTAAAAAACCTCCCACACCTCCCCCTGAACCTGAAAC
ATAAAATGAATGCAATTGTTGTTGTTAACTTGTTTATTGCAGCTTATAATGGTTACAAATAAAGCAATAG
CATCACAAATTTCACAAATAAAGCATTTTTTTCACTGCATTCTAGTTGTGGTTTGTCCAAACTCATCAAT
GTATCTTAAGGCGTAAATTGTAAGCGTTAATATTTTGTTAAAATTCGCGTTAAATTTTTGTTAAATCAGC
TCATTTTTTAACCAATAGGCCGAAATCGGCAAAATCCCTTATAAATCAAAAGAATAGACCGAGATAGGGT
[37 nt withheld, positions 4201-4237]
AAAGAACGTGGACTCCAACGTCAAAGG
[49 nt withheld, positions 4265-4313]
T
[91 nt withheld, positions 4315-4405]
G
[124 nt withheld, positions 4407-4530]
CAGGTGGCACTTTTCGGGGAAATGTGCGCGGAACCCCTATTTGTTTATTTTTCTAAATACATTCAAATAT
GTATCCGCTCATGAGACAATAACCCTGATAAATGCTTCAATAATATTGAAAAAGGAAGAGTCCTGAGGCG
GAAAGAACCAGCTGTGGAATGTGTGTCAGTTAGGGTGTGGAAAGTCCCCAGGCTCCCCAGCAGGCAGAAG
TATGCAAAGCATGCATCTCAATTAGTCAGCAACCAGGTGTGGAAAGTCCCCAGGCTCCCCAGCAGGCAGA
AGTATGCAAAGCATGCATCTCAATTAGTCAGCAACCATAGTCCCGCCCCTAACTCCGCCCATCCCGCCCC
TAACTCCGCCCAGTTCCGCCCATTCTCCGCCCCATGGCTGACTAATTTTTTTTATTTATGCAGAGGCCGA
GGCCGCCTCGGCCTCTGAGCTATTCCAGAAGTAGTGAGGAGGCTTTTTTGGAGGCCTAGGCTTTTGCAAA
GATCGATCAAGAGACAGGATGAGGATCGTTTCGCATGATTGAACAAGATGGATTGCACGCAGGTTCTCCG
GCCGCTTGGGTGGAGAGGCTATTCGGCTATGACTGGGCACAACAGACAATCGGCTGCTCTGATGCCGCCG
TGTTCCGGCTGTCAGCGCAGGGGCGCCCGGTTCTTTTTGTCAAGACCGACCTGTCCGGTGCCCTGAATGA
ACTGCAAGACGAGGCAGCGCGGCTATCGTGGCTGGCCACGACGGGCGTTCCTTGCGCAGCTGTGCTCGAC
GTTGTCACTGAAGCGGGAAGGGACTGGCTGCTATTGGGCGAAGTGCCGGGGCAGGATCTCCTGTCATCTC
ACCTTGCTCCTGCCGAGAAAGTATCCATCATGGCTGATGCAATGCGGCGGCTGCATACGCTTGATCCGGC
TACCTGCCCATTCGACCACCAAGCGAAACATCGCATCGAGCGAGCACGTACTCGGATGGAAGCCGGTCTT
GTCGATCAGGATGATCTGGACGAAGAGCATCAGGGGCTCGCGCCAGCCGAACTGTTCGCCAGGCTCAAGG
CGAGCATGCCCGACGGCGAGGATCTCGTCGTGACCCATGGCGATGCCTGCTTGCCGAATATCATGGTGGA
AAATGGCCGCTTTTCTGGATTCATCGACTGTGGCCGGCTGGGTGTGGCGGACCGCTATCAGGACATAGCG
TTGGCTACCCGTGATATTGCTGAAGAGCTTGGCGGCGAATGGGCTGACCGCTTCCTCGTGCTTTACGGTA
TCGCCGCTCCCGATTCGCAGCGCATCGCCTTCTATCGCCTTCTTGACGAGTTCTTCTGAGCGGGACTCTG
GGGTTCGAAATGACCGACCAAGCGACGCCCAACCTGCCATCACGAGATTTCGATTCCACCGCCGCCTTCT
ATGAAAGGTTGGGCTTCGGAATCGTTTTCCGGGACGCCGGCTGGATGATCCTCCAGCGCGGGGATCTCAT
GCTGGAGTTCTTCGCCCACCCTAGGGGGAGGCTAACTGAAACACGGAAGGAGACAATACCGGAAGGAACC
CGCGCTATGACGGCAATAAAAAGACAGAATAAAACGCACGGTGTTGGGTCGTTTGTTCATAAACGCGGGG
TTCGGTCCCAGGGCTGGCACTCTGTCGATACCCCACCGAGACCCCATTGGGGCCAATACGCCCGCGTTTC
TTCCTTTTCCCCACCCCACCCCCCAAGTTCGGGTGAAGGCCCAGGGCTCGCAGCCAACGTCGGGGCGGCA
GGCCCTGCCATAGCCTCAGGTTACTCATATATACTTTAGATTGATTTAAAACTTCATTTTTAATTTAAAA
GGATCTAGGTGAAGATCCTTTTTGATAATCTCATGACCAAAATCCCTTAACGTGAGTTTTCGTTCCACTG
AGCGTCAGACCCCGTAGAAAAGATCAAAGGATCTTCTTGAGATCCTTTTTTTCTGCGCGTAATCTGCTGC
TTGCAAACAAAAAAACCACCGCTACCAGCGGTGGTTTGTTTGCCGGATCAAGAGCTACCAACTCTTTTTC
CGAAGGTAACTGGCTTCAGCAGAGCGCAGATACCAAATACTGTTCTTCTAGTGTAGCCGTAGTTAGGCCA
CCACTTCAAGAACTCTGTAGCACCGCCTACATACCTCGCTCTGCTAATCCTGTTACCAGTGGCTGCTGCC
AGTGGCGATAAGTCGTGTCTTACCGGGTTGGACTCAAGACGATAGTTACCGGATAAGGCGCAGCGGTCGG
GCTGAACGGGGGGTTCGTGCACACAGCCCAGCTTGGAGCGAACGACCTACACCGAACTGAGATACCTACA
GCGTGAGCTATGAGAAAGCGCCACGCTTCCCGAAGGGAGAAAGGCGGACAGGTATCCGGTAAGCGGCAGG
GTCGGAACAGGAGAGCGCACGAGGGAGCTTCCAGGGGGAAACGCCTGGTATCTTTATAGTCCTGTCGGGT
TTCGCCACCTCTGACTTGAGCGTCGATTTTTGTGATGCTCGTCAGGGGGGCGGAGCCTATGGAAAAACGC
CAGCAACGCGGCCTTTTTACGGTTCCTGGCCTTTTGCTGGCCTTTTGCTCACATGTTCTTTCCTGCGTTA
TCCCCTGATTCTGTGGATAACCGTATTACCGCCATGCATTAGTTATTAATAGTAATCAATTACGGGGTCA
TTAGTTCATAGCCCATATATGGAGTTCCG
Features (pLannotate 1.2.2; 17 found; start..end, strand, type, name):
      1..304     +  enhancer       CMV enhancer: human cytomegalovirus immediate early enhancer
    305..508     +  promoter       CMV promoter: human cytomegalovirus (CMV) immediate early promoter
    882..1817    +  CDS            ERT2: mutated ligand-binding domain of the human estrogen receptor (Feil et al., 1997)
   2424..2873    +  CDS            pMag: "positive Magnet" variant of an N-terminally truncated Vivid (VVD) blue light photoreceptor from Neurospora crassa (Kawano et al., 2015) rapidly heterodimerizes with nMagHigh1 upon blue light irradiation to form a complex with slow switch-off kinetics
   2961..3398    +  CDS            GAL4 DNA binding domain: DNA binding domain of the GAL4 transcriptional activator; Saccharomyces cerevisiae GAL4 (truncated)
   3588..3821    +  CDS            VP16 AD: transcriptional activation domain of herpes simplex virus protein VP16 (Triezenberg et al., 1988; Cousens et al., 1989); UL48
   3841..3924    +  CDS            large T antigen (fragment): large T antigen from SV40 (simian virus 40)
   3947..4068    +  polyA_signal   SV40 poly(A) signal: SV40 polyadenylation signal
   4102..4530    -  rep_origin     f1 ori (sequence partly withheld): f1 bacteriophage origin of replication; arrow indicates direction of (+) strand synthesis
   4557..4661    +  promoter       AmpR promoter: bla
   4663..5020    +  promoter       SV40 promoter: SV40 enhancer and early promoter
   5055..5849    +  CDS            NeoR/KanR: aminoglycoside phosphotransferase from Tn5; aph(3')-II (or nptII); confers resistance to neomycin, kanamycin, and G418 (Geneticin®)
   5870..6022    +  CDS            ble (fragment): BLE_KLEPN - Experimental evidence at protein level: Swiss-Prot protein existence level 1. Binding protein with a strong affinity to the bleomycin family of antibiotics. Binds to CL990; an antimitotic-antibiotic compound. From Klebsiella pneumoniae.
   6081..6128    +  polyA_signal   HSV TK poly(A) signal: herpes simplex virus thymidine kinase polyadenylation signal (Cole and Stacy, 1985)
   6219..6235    -  polyA_signal   bGH poly(A) signal (fragment): bovine growth hormone polyadenylation signal
   6457..7045    +  rep_origin     ori: high-copy-number ColE1/pMB1/pBR322/pUC origin of replication
   7160..7219    +  enhancer       CMV enhancer (fragment): human cytomegalovirus immediate early enhancer
