[The description below was written by a language model from this plasmid's Addgene catalogue record and pLannotate feature annotations shown in this document.]
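Description:
Split PS Intein gal4-vp16 is a mammalian expression plasmid built on the mEGFP-N1 backbone, with a synthetic insert of about 3.3 kb cloned between NheI and NotI; the sequenced plasmid is 7,219 nt. It propagates at high copy in E. coli from a ColE1/pUC-type origin and also carries an f1 origin. A single NeoR/KanR gene, driven by tandem bacterial (AmpR) and SV40 early promoters and terminated by the HSV TK poly(A) signal, gives kanamycin resistance in bacteria and can provide G418 selection in mammalian cells.

The payload is transcribed from the CMV enhancer/promoter and terminated by the SV40 poly(A) signal. According to the insert name, one open reading frame encodes two polypeptides separated by a T2A ribosome-skipping peptide. The first is a short N-terminal extein followed by the N-terminal intein fragment. The second is ERT2 fused to a C-terminal intein fragment that is itself interrupted by two linker-joined VVD photoreceptor domains, followed by the GAL4 DNA-binding domain and the VP16 activation domain. The feature table confirms ERT2, GAL4 DBD and VP16 AD. It annotates only one VVD-derived segment, labelled as the related pMag variant, and does not annotate the intein fragments or T2A.

The stated purpose is blue-light-controlled release of the gal4-vp16 transactivator from the cytoplasm to the nucleus. This fits a design in which ERT2 holds the fusion in the cytoplasm until light-dependent changes in VVD enable intein activity that frees gal4-vp16 to activate a GAL4-responsive reporter, although the record does not spell out this mechanism. The "mutation" field names an unrelated NF-κB luciferase reporter vector and appears to be a misplaced entry.
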