Addgene plasmid #242030: Split PS Intein gal4-vp16
Purpose: Blue-light-controlled release of gal4-vp16 transactivator from the cytoplasm to the nucleus. Split version.
Depositing lab: Vladislav Verkhusha. Depositing organization: Albert Einstein College of Medicine. Publication: Photoswitchable intein for light control of covalent protein binding and cleavage. Baloban M, Manoilov KY, Karasev MM, Verkhusha VV, Shcherbakova DM. Nat Commun. 2025 Sep 11;16(1):8263. doi: 10.1038/s41467-025-63595-9. PubMed 40935816.
Backbone
  Vector backbone: mEGFP-N1
  Backbone size w/o insert (bp): 3930
  Vector type: Mammalian Expression
Growth in bacteria
  Bacterial resistance: Kanamycin, 50 μg/mL
  Growth temperature: 37°C
  Growth strain: DH5alpha
  Copy number: High Copy
Gene/Insert
  Gene/Insert name: Split PS Intein gal4-vp16 (alt name: M-SGY-IntN-Linker-T2A-G-ERT2-Linker-IntC1-Linker1-VVD-Linker2-VVD-Linker3-IntC2- SSS-gal4-Linker-vp16)
  Species: Synthetic
  Insert size (bp): 3289
  Mutation: pNL3.2.NF-KB-RE[NlucP/NF-KB-RE/Hygro]
  Promoter: CMV
  Cloning method: Restriction Enzyme; 5′ cloning site NheI (not destroyed); 3′ cloning site NotI (not destroyed)
  Sequencing primers: 5′ CMV Forward; 3′ SV40pA-R
Terms and licenses: Academic/Nonprofit Terms; Industry Terms: Not Available to Industry
How to cite: Split PS Intein gal4-vp16 was a gift from Vladislav Verkhusha (Addgene plasmid # 242030 ; http://n2t.net/addgene:242030 ; RRID:Addgene_242030)
